>Addgene plasmid #105465 | pISH-Taar2 | addgene full sequence | sequence record 203500 | Addgene NGS Result
GTAAAACGACGGCCAGTGAATTGTAATACGACTCACTATAGGGCGAATTGGGCCCGACGTCGCATGCTCC
CGGCCGCCATGGCGGCCGCGGGAATTCGATTATGGCATCTTTTGAAGCCCAGCAGGAAACCTTTGATTGT
TCAGAGTACGGAAATGGATCTTGCCCAGAGAATGAAAGATCTCTCGGCGTCCGAGCTGCCATGTACTCGT
TGATGGCCTGCGCCATATTCATCACGATCTTTGGCAACCTGGCCATGATCATTTCCATTTCCTACTTCAA
ACAGCTTCACACACCGACCAACCTCCTCATTCTCTCCATGGCCGTCACCGACTTCCTTCTCGGATTCACC
ATCATGCCATATAGTATGGTCAGGTCAGTGGAAAACTGCTGGTATTTCGGACTTACGTTTTGCAAGATCC
ATTATAGCTTCGACCTGATGCTTAGCATAACGTCCATTTTCCACCTTTGCTCGGTGGCCGTCGATAGATT
TTATGCCATCTGTCACCCTTTGCATTATTGCACCAAAATGACTATCCCGGTCGTTAGGCGGCTGCTGCTC
GTCTGCTGGTCAGTCCCCGGGGCGTTTGCCTTTGGGGTGGTCTTCTCCGAGGCTTACGCTGATGGAATTG
AAGGCTATGACATTTTGGTTGCATGTTCCAGTTCCTGCCCAGTCATGTTCAACAAGCTATGGGGGACCAC
CTTGTTTGTGGCAGGCTTTTTCACTCCTAGCTCGATGATGGTGGGGATTTACGGCAAAATTTTCGCTGTA
TCCAAAAAACACGCTCGCGTAATTGACAACTTGCCAGAAAATCAAAACAATCAAATGAGGAAGGACAAAA
AAGCAGCCAAAACTTTAGGGATAGTGATGGGTGTTTTCTTATTGTGTTGGTTTCCATGTTTCTTCACCAT
CCTGTTAGATCCGTTTCTGAATTTCTCTACGCCTGCAGTTCTGTTTGATGCCTTAACATGGTTCGGTTAT
TTTAATTCCACATGTAATCCCTTAATTTATGGTTTCTTCTACCCTTGGTTTCGCAGAGCACTCAAGTACA
TTTTACTGGGTAATCACTAGTGAATTCGCGGCCGCCTGCAGGTCGACCATATGGGAGAGCTCCCAACGCG
TTGGATGCATAGCTTGAGTATTCTATAGTGTCACCTAAATAGCTTGGCGTAATCATGGTCATAGCTGTTT
CCTGTGTGAAATTGTTATCCGCTCACAATTCCACACAACATACGAGCCGGAAGCATAAAGTGTAAAGCCT
GGGGTGCCTAATGAGTGAGCTAACTCACATTAATTGCGTTGCGCTCACTGCCCGCTTTCCAGTCGGGAAA
CCTGTCGTGCCAGCTGCATTAATGAATCGGCCAACGCGCGGGGAGAGGCGGTTTGCGTATTGGGCGCTCT
TCCGCTTCCTCGCTCACTGACTCGCTGCGCTCGGTCGTTCGGCTGCGGCGAGCGGTATCAGCTCACTCAA
AGGCGGTAATACGGTTATCCACAGAATCAGGGGATAACGCAGGAAAGAACATGTGAGCAAAAGGCCAGCA
AAAGGCCAGGAACCGTAAAAAGGCCGCGTTGCTGGCGTTTTTCCATAGGCTCCGCCCCCCTGACGAGCAT
CACAAAAATCGACGCTCAAGTCAGAGGTGGCGAAACCCGACAGGACTATAAAGATACCAGGCGTTTCCCC
CTGGAAGCTCCCTCGTGCGCTCTCCTGTTCCGACCCTGCCGCTTACCGGATACCTGTCCGCCTTTCTCCC
TTCGGGAAGCGTGGCGCTTTCTCATAGCTCACGCTGTAGGTATCTCAGTTCGGTGTAGGTCGTTCGCTCC
AAGCTGGGCTGTGTGCACGAACCCCCCGTTCAGCCCGACCGCTGCGCCTTATCCGGTAACTATCGTCTTG
AGTCCAACCCGGTAAGACACGACTTATCGCCACTGGCAGCAGCCACTGGTAACAGGATTAGCAGAGCGAG
GTATGTAGGCGGTGCTACAGAGTTCTTGAAGTGGTGGCCTAACTACGGCTACACTAGAAGAACAGTATTT
GGTATCTGCGCTCTGCTGAAGCCAGTTACCTTCGGAAAAAGAGTTGGTAGCTCTTGATCCGGCAAACAAA
CCACCGCTGGTAGCGGTGGTTTTTTTGTTTGCAAGCAGCAGATTACGCGCAGAAAAAAAGGATCTCAAGA
AGATCCTTTGATCTTTTCTACGGGGTCTGACGCTCAGTGGAACGAAAACTCACGTTAAGGGATTTTGGTC
ATGAGATTATCAAAAAGGATCTTCACCTAGATCCTTTTAAATTAAAAATGAAGTTTTAAATCAATCTAAA
GTATATATGAGTAAACTTGGTCTGACAGTTACCAATGCTTAATCAGTGAGGCACCTATCTCAGCGATCTG
TCTATTTCGTTCATCCATAGTTGCCTGACTCCCCGTCGTGTAGATAACTACGATACGGGAGGGCTTACCA
TCTGGCCCCAGTGCTGCAATGATACCGCGAGACCCACGCTCACCGGCTCCAGATTTATCAGCAATAAACC
AGCCAGCCGGAAGGGCCGAGCGCAGAAGTGGTCCTGCAACTTTATCCGCCTCCATCCAGTCTATTAATTG
TTGCCGGGAAGCTAGAGTAAGTAGTTCGCCAGTTAATAGTTTGCGCAACGTTGTTGCCATTGCTACAGGC
ATCGTGGTGTCACGCTCGTCGTTTGGTATGGCTTCATTCAGCTCCGGTTCCCAACGATCAAGGCGAGTTA
CATGATCCCCCATGTTGTGCAAAAAAGCGGTTAGCTCCTTCGGTCCTCCGATCGTTGTCAGAAGTAAGTT
GGCCGCAGTGTTATCACTCATGGTTATGGCAGCACTGCATAATTCTCTTACTGTCATGCCATCCGTAAGA
TGCTTTTCTGTGACTGGTGAGTACTCAACCAAGTCATTCTGAGAATAGTGTATGCGGCGACCGAGTTGCT
CTTGCCCGGCGTCAATACGGGATAATACCGCGCCACATAGCAGAACTTTAAAAGTGCTCATCATTGGAAA
ACGTTCTTCGGGGCGAAAACTCTCAAGGATCTTACCGCTGTTGAGATCCAGTTCGATGTAACCCACTCGT
GCACCCAACTGATCTTCAGCATCTTTTACTTTCACCAGCGTTTCTGGGTGAGCAAAAACAGGAAGGCAAA
ATGCCGCAAAAAAGGGAATAAGGGCGACACGGAAATGTTGAATACTCATACTCTTCCTTTTTCAATATTA
TTGAAGCATTTATCAGGGTTATTGTCTCATGAGCGGATACATATTTGAATGTATTTAGAAAAATAAACAA
ATAGGGGTTCCGCGCACATTTCCCCGAAAAGTGCCACCTGATGCGGTGTGAAATACCGCACAGATGCGTA
AGGAGAAAATACCGCATCAGGAAATTGTAAGCGTTAATATTTTGTTAAAATTCGCGTTAAATTTTTGTTA
AATCAGCTCATTTTTTAACCAATAGGCCGAAATCGGCAAAATCCCTTATAAATCAAAAGAATAGACCGAG
ATAGGGT
[37 nt withheld, positions 3508-3544]
AAAGAACGTGGACTCCAACGTCAAAGG
[49 nt withheld, positions 3572-3620]
T
[91 nt withheld, positions 3622-3712]
G
[124 nt withheld, positions 3714-3837]
CCATTCGCCATTCAGGCTGCGCAACTGTTGGGAAGGGCGATCGGTGCGGGCCTCTTCGCTATTACGCCAG
CTGGCGAAAGGGGGATGTGCTGCAAGGCGATTAAGTTGGGTAACGCCAGGGTTTTCCCAGTCACGACGTT
Features (pLannotate 1.2.2; 14 found; start..end, strand, type, name):
     24..42      +  promoter       T7 promoter: promoter for bacteriophage T7 RNA polymerase
    102..1061    +  CDS            Taar2 (fragment): TAAR2_MOUSE - Also known as Gm225, Gpr58. Experimental evidence at transcript level: Swiss-Prot protein existence level 2. Orphan olfactory receptor specific for trace amines. From Mus musculus (Mouse).
   1068..1130    -  CDS            VESPI_VESMG (fragment): Experimental evidence at protein level: Swiss-Prot protein existence level 1. Shows contractile activity on isolated ileum smooth muscle. From Vespa magnifica (Hornet).
   1142..1160    -  promoter       SP6 promoter: promoter for bacteriophage SP6 RNA polymerase
   1202..1218    -  protein_bind   lac operator: The lac repressor binds to the lac operator to inhibit transcription in E. coli. This inhibition can be relieved by adding lactose or isopropyl-β-D-thiogalactopyranoside (IPTG). lac repressor encoded by lacI
   1226..1256    -  promoter       lac promoter: promoter for the E. coli lac operon
   1271..1292    -  protein_bind   CAP binding site: CAP binding activates transcription in the presence of cAMP. E. coli catabolite activator protein
   1305..1397    -  CDS            lacI (fragment): lac repressor; lacI; The lac repressor binds to the lac operator to inhibit transcription in E. coli. This inhibition can be relieved by adding lactose or isopropyl-β-D-thiogalactopyranoside (IPTG).
   1580..2168    -  rep_origin     ori: high-copy-number ColE1/pMB1/pBR322/pUC origin of replication
   2339..3199    -  CDS            AmpR: β-lactamase; bla; confers resistance to ampicillin, carbenicillin, and related antibiotics
   3200..3304    -  promoter       AmpR promoter: bla
   3331..3381    +  misc_feature   bom (fragment): basis of mobility region from pBR322
   3409..3837    -  rep_origin     f1 ori (sequence partly withheld): f1 bacteriophage origin of replication; arrow indicates direction of (+) strand synthesis
   3841..21      -  CDS            lacZα (fragment) (across the origin): LacZα fragment of β-galactosidase; lacZ fragment
