[The description below was written by a language model from this plasmid's Addgene catalogue record and pLannotate feature annotations shown in this document.]
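Description:
pISH-Taar2 is a riboprobe template plasmid built on the pGEM-T Easy cloning backbone, carrying a 960 bp fragment of the mouse Taar2 gene (trace amine-associated receptor 2, also known as Gpr58), which is annotated as an orphan olfactory receptor for trace amines. It is a small, roughly 4 kb bacterial plasmid that replicates in E. coli from a high-copy ColE1/pUC-type origin and is selected with ampicillin through the β-lactamase gene and its native promoter. An f1 phage origin is also present, along with the remnants of the lacZα region, lac promoter, operator and CAP site that flank the cloning site in this backbone; lacZα is interrupted by the insert. A short match to a hornet peptide next to the insert is almost certainly a spurious hit to polylinker sequence rather than a real feature.

The Taar2 fragment sits between opposing bacteriophage promoters: T7 lies upstream and reads in the same direction as the annotated coding sequence, while SP6 lies downstream on the opposite strand and reads back into the insert. According to the depositor's notes, the plasmid is linearised with SacII and transcribed in vitro with SP6 RNA polymerase. Given the annotated orientation, this would yield a run-off transcript complementary to Taar2 mRNA, i.e. an antisense probe. The stated purpose is generation of a riboprobe for in situ hybridisation, and the associated work concerns sensory neurons in the mouse main olfactory epithelium. There is no eukaryotic promoter or expression element, so the construct serves only as a transcription template. The cloning method is not recorded.
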