Addgene plasmid #105465: pISH-Taar2
Purpose: to generate a riboprobe for in situ hybridazation
Depositing lab: Peter Mombaerts. Depositing organization: Max Planck Research Unit for Neurogenetics. Publication: Trpc2-expressing sensory neurons in the main olfactory epithelium of the mouse. Omura M, Mombaerts P. Cell Rep. 2014 Jul 24;8(2):583-95. doi: 10.1016/j.celrep.2014.06.010. Epub 2014 Jul 4. PubMed 25001287.
Backbone
  Vector backbone: pGEM-Teasy
  Backbone size w/o insert (bp): 3015
  Vector type: to ganerate riboprobe
Growth in bacteria
  Bacterial resistance: Ampicillin, 100 μg/mL
  Growth temperature: 37°C
  Growth strain: DH5alpha
  Copy number: High Copy
Gene/Insert
  Gene/Insert name: Taar2
  Species: M. musculus (mouse)
  Insert size (bp): 960
  Entrez Gene: Taar2 (a.k.a. Gm224, Gm225, Gpr58, Tarr2)
  Cloning method: Unknown
  Sequencing primers: 5′ M13-for; 3′ M13-Reverse
Terms and licenses: Academic/Nonprofit Terms; Industry Terms: Not Available to Industry
Depositor comments: Linearize with SacII, use SP6 RNA polymerase for IVT.
How to cite: pISH-Taar2 was a gift from Peter Mombaerts (Addgene plasmid # 105465 ; http://n2t.net/addgene:105465 ; RRID:Addgene_105465)
