>Addgene plasmid #105465 | pISH-Taar2 | depositor partial sequence | sequence record 199676 | insert: sequenced with M13-for primer
CGACGTCGCATGCTCCCGGCCGCCATGGCGGCCGCGGGAATTCGATTATGGCATCTTTTGAAGCCCAGCA
GGAAACCTTTGATTGTTCAGAGTACGGAAATGGATCTTGCCCAGAGAATGAAAGATCTCTCGGCGTCCGA
GCTGCCATGTACTCGTTGATGGCCTGCGCCATATTCATCACGATCTTTGGCAACCTGGCCATGATCATTT
CCATTTCCTACTTCAAACAGCTTCACACACCGACCAACCTCCTCATTCTCTCCATGGCCGTCACCGACTT
CCTTCTCGGATTCACCATCATGCCATATAGTATGGTCAGGTCAGTGGAAAACTGCTGGTATTTCGGACTT
ACGTTTTGCAAGATCCATTATAGCTTCGACCTGATGCTTAGCATAACGTCCATTTTCCACCTTTGCTCGG
TGGCCGTCGATAGATTTTATGCCATCTGTCACCCTTTGCATTATTGCACCAAAATGACTATCCCGGTCGT
TAGGCGGCTGCTGCTCGTCTGCTGGTCAGTCCCCGGGGCGTTTGCCTTTGGGGTGGTCTTCTCCGAGGCT
TACGCTGATGGAATTGAAGGCTATGACATTTTGGTTGCATGTTCCAGTTCCTGCCCAGTCATGTTCAACA
AGCTATGGGGGACCACCTTGTTTGTGGCAGGCTTTTTCACTCCTAGCTCGATGATGGTGGGGATTTACGG
CAAAATTTTCGCTGTATCCAAAAAACACGCTCGCGTAATTGACAACTTGCCAGAAAATCAAAACAATCAA
ATGAGGAAGGACAAAAAAGCAGCCAAAACTTTAGGGATAGTGATGGGTGTTTTCTTATTGTGTTGGTTTC
CATGTTTCTTCACCATCCTG
