>Addgene plasmid #105465 | pISH-Taar2 | depositor partial sequence | sequence record 199677 | insert: sequenced with M31-rev primer
TGCATCCAACGCGTTGGGAGCTCTCCCATATGGTCGACCTGCAGGCGGCCGCGAATTCACTAGTGATTAC
CCAGTAAAATGTACTTGAGTGCTCTGCGAAACCAAGGGTAGAAGAAACCATAAATTAAGGGATTACATGT
GGAATTAAAATAACCGAACCATGTTAAGGCATCAAACAGAACTGCAGGCGTAGAGAAATTCAGAAACGGA
TCTAACAGGATGGTGAAGAAACATGGAAACCAACACAATAAGAAAACACCCATCACTATCCCTAAAGTTT
TGGCTGCTTTTTTGTCCTTCCTCATTTGATTGTTTTGATTTTCTGGCAAGTTGTCAATTACGCGAGCGTG
TTTTTTGGATACAGCGAAAATTTTGCCGTAAATCCCCACCATCATCGAGCTAGGAGTGAAAAAGCCTGCC
ACAAACAAGGTGGTCCCCCATAGCTTGTTGAACATGACTGGGCAGGAACTGGAACATGCAACCAAAATGT
CATAGCCTTCAATTCCATCAGCGTAAGCCTCGGAGAAGACCACCCCAAAGGCAAACGCCCCGGGGACTGA
CCAGCAGACGAGCAGCAGCCGCCTAACGACCGGGATAGTCATTTTGGTGCAATAATGCAAAGGGTGACAG
ATGGCATAAAATCTATCGACGGCCACCGAGCAAAGGTGGAAAATGGACGTTATGCTAAGCATCAGGTCGA
AGCTATAATGGATCTTGCAAAACGTAAGTCCGAAATACCAGCAGTTTTCCACTGACCTGACCATACTATA
TGGCATGATGGTGAATCCGAGAAGGAAGTCGGTGACGGCCATGGAGAGAATGAGGAGGTTGGTCGGTGTG
TGAAGCTGTTTGAAGTAGGAAATGGAAATGATCATGGCCAGGTTGCCAAAGATCGTGATGAATATGGCGC
AGGCCATCAA
